Addgene plasmid #22021: pTriEx-mVenus-PA-Rac1-C450A
Purpose: Expression of Rac1 fused with light-insensitive LOV2 (C450A mutation)
Depositing lab: Klaus Hahn. Depositing organization: University of North Carolina at Chapel Hill. Publication: A genetically encoded photoactivatable Rac controls the motility of living cells. Wu YI, Frey D, Lungu OI, Jaehrig A, Schlichting I, Kuhlman B, Hahn KM. Nature. 2009 Sep 3. 461(7260):104-8. 10.1038/nature08241 PubMed 19693014.
Backbone
  Vector backbone: pTriEx
  Backbone manufacturer: Novagen
  Backbone size w/o insert (bp): 6000
  Vector type: Mammalian Expression, Bacterial Expression, Insect Expression
Growth in bacteria
  Bacterial resistance: Ampicillin, 100 μg/mL
  Growth temperature: 37°C
  Growth strain: DH5alpha
  Copy number: High Copy
Gene/Insert
  Gene/Insert name: PA-Rac1-C450A (alt name: LOV2(C450A)-Rac1)
  Species: H. sapiens (human); Avena sativa (oat)
  Insert size (bp): 1100
  Mutation: LOV domain contains the light-insensitive C450A mutation. Rac1 starts at I4 and contains mutations Q61L, E91H and N92H.
  Entrez Gene: RAC1 (a.k.a. MIG5, MRD48, Rac-1, TC-25, p21-Rac1)
  Promoter: CMV, p10
  Tag / fusion protein: 6X His (N terminal on backbone); mVenus (N terminal on backbone)
  Cloning method: Restriction Enzyme; 5′ cloning site Bam HI (not destroyed); 3′ cloning site HindIII (not destroyed)
  Sequencing primers: 5′ pTriExUP
Terms and licenses: Academic/Nonprofit Terms; Industry Terms: Not Available to Industry
Depositor comments: Protocols for production and use of Hahn lab biosensors and photoactivatable proteins can be found on their web page, at the URL below. If you have suggestions for the protocols or have any questions, please feel free to contact the Hahn lab. Good luck with your experiments! Hahn lab biosensor protocol: http://www.hahnlab.com/tools/index.html Please note, Addgene has not confirmed all the mutations associated with this construct. We suggest sequence verifying this plasmid upon receipt.
How to cite: pTriEx-mVenus-PA-Rac1-C450A was a gift from Klaus Hahn (Addgene plasmid # 22021 ; http://n2t.net/addgene:22021 ; RRID:Addgene_22021)
