[The description below was written by a language model from this plasmid's Addgene catalogue record and the feature table of its GenBank file.]
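Description:
pTriEx-mVenus-PA-Rac1-C450A is a multi-host expression plasmid built on the Novagen pTriEx backbone (about 6 kb without insert), a vector designed to express one open reading frame in mammalian, insect and bacterial cells. It is maintained in E. coli as a high-copy plasmid under ampicillin selection. The catalogue lists CMV and p10 as promoters. The only sequence record held is a 428 bp fragment from the region upstream of the coding sequence. It is annotated with the baculovirus p10 promoter, a T7 promoter with an adjacent lac operator for IPTG-regulated bacterial expression, a 6xHis tag, and primer sites typical of the chimeric intron found in CAG-type promoters. This fragment does not cover the insert, the origin or the resistance gene, so those rest on the catalogue fields alone.

The roughly 1.1 kb insert, cloned between BamHI and HindIII, encodes the LOV2 domain of oat (Avena sativa) phototropin fused to human Rac1. Rac1 begins at Ile4 and carries Q61L, E91H and N92H. Backbone-encoded 6xHis and mVenus sit at the N terminus, providing an affinity handle and a yellow fluorescent marker for identifying expressing cells. In the photoactivatable Rac1 design, LOV2 cages the GTPase in the dark and releases it upon illumination. Here the LOV domain carries C450A, which the record describes as light-insensitive, so the fusion should not respond to light. The construct therefore suits use as a non-photoactivatable control alongside PA-Rac1 in studies of Rac-driven cell motility. The repository notes that not all of the mutations have been confirmed by sequencing.
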