LOCUS       Exported 428 bp ds-DNA linear SYN 31-MAY-2021
DEFINITION  synthetic linear DNA
ACCESSION   .
VERSION     .
KEYWORDS    pTriEx-mVenus-PA-Rac1-C450A
SOURCE      synthetic DNA construct
  ORGANISM  synthetic DNA construct
REFERENCE   1 (bases 1 to 428)
  AUTHORS   Wu YI, Frey D, Lungu OI, Jaehrig A, Schlichting I, Kuhlman B, Hahn
            KM
  TITLE     A genetically encoded photoactivatable Rac controls the motility of
            living cells.
  JOURNAL   Nature. 2009 Sep 3. 461(7260):104-8.
  PUBMED    19693014
REFERENCE   2 (bases 1 to 428)
  AUTHORS   .
  TITLE     Direct Submission
  JOURNAL   Exported May 31, 2021 from SnapGene Server 1.1.58
            http://www.snapgene.com
FEATURES             Location/Qualifiers
     source          1..428
                     /organism="synthetic DNA construct"
                     /mol_type="other DNA"
     CDS             complement(26..43)
                     /codon_start=1
                     /product="6xHis affinity tag"
                     /label=6xHis
                     /translation="HHHHHH"
     promoter        complement(64..173)
                     /label=p10 promoter
                     /note="baculovirus promoter for expression in insect cells"
     protein_bind    189..213
                     /label=lac operator
                     /bound_moiety="lac repressor encoded by lacI"
                     /note="The lac repressor binds to the lac operator to
                     inhibit transcription in E. coli. This inhibition can be
                     relieved by adding lactose or
                     isopropyl-beta-D-thiogalactopyranoside (IPTG)."
     primer_bind     complement(213..232)
                     /label=T7
                     /note="T7 promoter, forward primer"
     promoter        complement(214..232)
                     /label=T7 promoter
                     /note="promoter for bacteriophage T7 RNA polymerase"
     primer_bind     complement(274..293)
                     /label=pCAG-F
                     /note="Rabbit beta-globin intron, for pCAG plasmids,
                     forward primer"
     primer_bind     complement(355..377)
                     /label=pCAGGS-5
                     /note="Chimeric intron in CAG promoter, forward primer"
ORIGIN
        1 gctcctcgcc cttgctcaca gaaccgtgat ggtggtgatg gtgtgccatg gtatatctcc
       61 tttgattgta aataaaatgt aatttacagt atagtatttt aattaatata caaatgattt
      121 gataataatt cttatttaac tataatatat tgtgttgggt tgaattaaag gtcccggatt
      181 aactccgggg aattgttatc cgctcacaat tcccctatag tgagtcgtat taatttcggt
      241 ccgatccaat tctttgccaa aatgatgaga cagcacaata accagcacgt tgcccaggag
      301 ctgtaggaaa aagaagaagg catgaacatg gttagcagag gctctagagc cgccggtcac
      361 acgccagaag ccgaaccccg ccctgccccg tcccccccga aggcagccgt ccccccgcgg
      421 acagcccc
//
