>Addgene plasmid #22021 | pTriEx-mVenus-PA-Rac1-C450A | addgene partial sequence | sequence record 27796 | 22021 with LOV-F (AGAGAGAGGGAGTCATGCTGAT)
TTGATGAGGCGGCNAAAGAACTTATCAAGTGTGTGGTGGTGGGAGACGGAGCTGTAGGTAAAACTTGCCT
ACTGATCAGTTACACAACCAATGCATTTCCTGGAGAATATATCCCTACTGTCTTTGACAATTATTCTGCC
AATGTTATGGTAGATGGAAAACCGGTGAATCTGGGCTTATGGGATACAGCTGGACTAGAAGATTATGACA
GATTACGCCCCCTATCCTATCCGCAAACAGATGTGTTCTTAATTTGCTTTTCCCTTGTGAGTCCTGCATC
ATTCCACCACGTCCGTGCAAAGTGGTATCCTGAGGTGCGGCACCACTGTCCCAACACTCCCATCATCCTA
GTGGGAACTAAACTTGATCTTAGGGATGATAAAGACACGATCGAGAAACTGAAGGAGAAGAAGCTGACTC
CCATCACCTATCCGCAGGGTCTAGCCATGGCTAAGGAGATTGGTGCTGTAAAATACCTGGAGTGCTCGGC
GCTCACACAGCGAGGCCTCAAGACAGTGTTTGACGAAGCGATCCGAGCAGTCCTCTGCCCGCCTCCCGTG
AAGAAGAGGAAGAGAAAATGCCTGCTGTTGTAAAAGCTTGCGGCCGCACAGCTGTATACACGTGCAAGCC
AGCCAGAACTCGCCCCGGAAGACCCCGAGGATCTCGAGCACCACCATCACCATCACCATCACTAAGTGAT
TAACCTCAGGTGCAGGCTGCCTATCAAAAGGGGGGGC
