>Addgene plasmid #22021 | pTriEx-mVenus-PA-Rac1-C450A | addgene partial sequence | sequence record 27798 | 22012 with EGFP-C
TGGACGAGCTGTACAAGGGTTCTGGAAGTGGATCCTTGGCTACTACACTTGAACGTATTGAGAAGAACTT
TGTCATTACTGACCCAAGATTGCCAGATAATCCCATTATATTCGCGTCCGATAGTTTCTTGCAGTTGACA
GAATATAGCCGTGAAGAAATTTTGGGAAGAAACGCAAGGTTTCTACAAGGTCCTGAAACTGATCGCGCGA
CAGTGAGAAAAATTAGAGATGCCATAGATAACCAAACAGAGGTCACTGTTCAGCTGATTAATTATACAAA
GAGTGGTAAAAAGTTCTGGAACCTCTTTCACTTGCAGCCTATGCGAGATCAGAAGGGAGATGTCCAGTAC
TTTATTGGGGTTCAGTTGGATGGAACTGAGCATGTCCGAGATGCTGCCGAGAGAGAGGGAGTCATGCTGA
TTAAGAAAACTGCAGAAAATATTGATGAGGCGGCAAAAGAACTTATCAAGTGTGTGGTGGTGGGAGACGG
AGCTGTAGGTAAAACTTGCCTACTGATCAGTTACACAACCAATGCATTTCCTGGAGAATATATCCCTACT
GTCTTTGACAATTATTCTGCCAATGTTATGGTAGATGGAAAACCGGTGAATCTGGGCTTATGGGATACAG
CTGGACTAGAAGATTATGACAGATTACGCCCCCTATCCTATCCGCAAACAGATGTGTTCTTAATTTGCTT
TTCCCTTGTGAGTCCTGCATCATTCCACCNCGTCCGTGCAAAGTGGTATCCTGAGGTGCGGCACCACTGN
TCCC
